Addgene plasmid #122557: pAd5-B7
Purpose: Block 7 for AdenoBuilder genome assembly
Depositing lab: Fred Bunz. Depositing organization: Johns Hopkins University and School of Medicine. Publication: Seamless assembly of recombinant adenoviral genomes from high-copy plasmids. Miciak JJ, Hirshberg J, Bunz F. PLoS One. 2018 Jun 27;13(6):e0199563. doi: 10.1371/journal.pone.0199563. eCollection 2018. PubMed 29949649.
Backbone
  Vector backbone: pJet1.2
  Backbone manufacturer: ThermoFisher Scientific
  Backbone size w/o insert (bp): 2988
  Total vector size (bp): 8039
  Vector type: Synthetic Biology
Growth in bacteria
  Bacterial resistance: Ampicillin, 100 μg/mL
  Growth temperature: 37°C
  Growth strain: DH5alpha
  Copy number: High Copy
Gene/Insert
  Gene/Insert name: Adenovirus 5 genomic region 30888-35938
  Species: Synthetic; Adenovirus 5
  Insert size (bp): 5050
Terms and licenses: Academic/Nonprofit Terms; Industry Terms: Not Available to Industry
How to cite: pAd5-B7 was a gift from Fred Bunz (Addgene plasmid # 122557 ; http://n2t.net/addgene:122557 ; RRID:Addgene_122557)
