[The description below was written by a language model from this plasmid's Addgene catalogue record and pLannotate feature annotations shown in this document.]
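Description:
pAd5-B7 is a high-copy bacterial cloning plasmid that carries one of the modular genome segments ("Block 7") of the AdenoBuilder system, in which a recombinant human adenovirus 5 genome is assembled seamlessly from a set of plasmid-borne fragments. The backbone is pJet1.2, a positive-selection cloning vector. The feature table shows its ColE1/pUC-type origin and an ampicillin resistance gene (β-lactamase) with its own promoter. It also shows a T7 promoter next to the cloning site and the remnant of the eco47IR lethal gene under a lac UV5 promoter. Only a fragment of eco47IR is annotated, consistent with that gene being interrupted by the insert, which is how pJet1.2 selects for recombinant clones. The total size is about 8.0 kb, of which about 5.05 kb is viral sequence.

The insert is recorded as adenovirus 5 genomic region 30888–35938, which is the right-hand end of the viral genome. Annotated features include an adenovirus 5 inverted terminal repeat, which serves as a terminal origin of viral DNA replication. They also include a series of E4 open reading frames: E4 ORF1, ORF2, the 11 kDa ORF3 product, the 34 kDa ORF6 product that cooperates with E1B-55K in a viral ubiquitin ligase, and a short match to ORF6/7. The fiber (spike) gene, which mediates attachment to the CXADR receptor, is present, along with a fragment of the U exon protein. In the plasmid's numbering the E4 genes lie on the plus strand and fiber on the minus strand.

The plasmid is not a viral vector by itself. It supplies its block for combination with the other AdenoBuilder blocks to reconstitute a full adenoviral genome, and it offers a small, easily manipulated template for changes to the fiber or E4 regions.
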