Features (pLannotate 1.2.2; 16 found; start..end, strand, type, name):
    305..323     +  promoter       T7 promoter: promoter for bacteriophage T7 RNA polymerase
    379..481     +  repeat_region  ITR: inverted terminal repeat of human adenovirus serotype 5 inverted
    791..1174    +  CDS            E4RF1_ADE02: Experimental evidence at protein level: Swiss-Prot protein existence level 1. May modulate tight-junctions functions of infected cells through interactions with PDZ proteins. E4 ORF1 has ben show for Adenovirus 9 to interact with protein involved in tight junction regulation. May play a role in mTOR activation by activating PI3- kinase, thus overriding cellular checkpoint for translation. From Human adenovirus C serotype 2 (HAdV-2) (Human adenovirus 2).
   1225..1614    +  CDS            E4RF2_ADE02: Protein predicted: Swiss-Prot protein existence level 4. From Human adenovirus C serotype 2 (HAdV-2) (Human adenovirus 2).
   1614..1961    +  CDS            E411_ADE05: Experimental evidence at protein level: Swiss-Prot protein existence level 1. From Human adenovirus C serotype 5 (HAdV-5) (Human adenovirus 5).
   2241..3122    +  CDS            E434_ADE02: Experimental evidence at protein level: Swiss-Prot protein existence level 1. Plays a major role to prevent cellular inhibition of viral genome replication by nuclear bodies. Assembles an SCF-like E3 ubiquitin ligase complex based on the cellular proteins ELOB, ELOC, CUL5 and RBX1, in cooperation with viral E1B-55K. This viral RING-type ligase ubiquitinates cellular substrates prior to proteasomal degradation: p53/TP53, LIG4, MRE11-RAD50-NBS1 (MRN) complex, ITGA3, DAXX and BLM. From Human adenovirus C serotype 2 (HAdV-2) (Human adenovirus 2).
   3324..3401    +  CDS            E417_ADE03: Protein predicted: Swiss-Prot protein existence level 4. From Human adenovirus B serotype 3 (HAdV-3) (Human adenovirus 3).
   3534..5276    -  CDS            SPIKE_ADE05: Experimental evidence at protein level: Swiss-Prot protein existence level 1. Forms spikes that protrude from each vertex of the icosahedral capsid. Interacts with host coxsackievirus and adenovirus receptor CXADR located at the cell tight junctions to provide virion initial attachment to target cell. The fiber protein binds to CXADR with a higher affinity than CXADR binds to itself, thereby blocking the cell-cell adhesion function of CXADR dimers and leading to local disruption of the tight junction. Fiber protein present on neo- synthesized particles may thus disrupt the junctional integrity
   5287..5457    +  CDS            UXP_ADE02 (fragment): Experimental evidence at transcript level: Swiss-Prot protein existence level 2. Might play a role in viral replication since it is associated with viral replication centers. Seems to have an effect on DBP localization. From Human adenovirus C serotype 2 (HAdV-2) (Human adenovirus 2).
   5438..5818    -  CDS            eco47IR (fragment): T2E7_ECOLX - Protein predicted: Swiss-Prot protein existence level 4. Recognizes the double-stranded sequence GGWCC and cleaves after G-1. From Escherichia coli.
   5871..5901    -  promoter       lac UV5 promoter: E. coli lac promoter with an "up" mutation
   5916..5937    -  protein_bind   CAP binding site: CAP binding activates transcription in the presence of cAMP. E. coli catabolite activator protein
   5962..6045    -  CDS            lacI (fragment): lac repressor; lacI; The lac repressor binds to the lac operator to inhibit transcription in E. coli. This inhibition can be relieved by adding lactose or isopropyl-β-D-thiogalactopyranoside (IPTG).
   6228..6816    -  rep_origin     ori: high-copy-number ColE1/pMB1/pBR322/pUC origin of replication
   6987..7847    -  CDS            AmpR: β-lactamase; bla; confers resistance to ampicillin, carbenicillin, and related antibiotics
   7848..7952    -  promoter       AmpR promoter: bla
>Addgene plasmid #122557 | pAd5-B7 | addgene full sequence | sequence record 331193 | Addgene NGS Result
GCCCCTGCAGCCGAATTATATTATTTTTGCCAAATAATTTTTAACAAAAGCTCTGAAGTCTTCTTCATTT
AAATTCTTAGATGATACTTCATCTGGAAAATTGTCCCAATTAGTAGCATCACGCTGTGAGTAAGTTCTAA
ACCATTTTTTTATTGTTGTATTATCTCTAATCTTACTACTCGATGAGTTTTCGGTATTATCTCTATTTTT
AACTTGGAGCAGGTTCCATTCATTGTTTTTTTCATCATAGTGAATAAAATCAACTGCTTTAACACTTGTG
CCTGAACACCATATCCATCCGGCGTAATACGACTCACTATAGGGAGAGCGGCCGCCAGATCTTCCGGATG
GCTCGAGTTTTTCAGCAAGATGTTCGAACATCATCAATAATATACCTTATTTTGGATTGAAGCCAATATG
ATAATGAGGGGGTGGAGTTTGTGACGTGGCGCGGGGCGTGGGAACGGGGCGGGTGACGTAGGTTTTAGGG
CGGAGTAACTTGTATGTGTTGGGAATTGTAGTTTTCTTAAAATGGGAAGTGACGTAACGTGGGAAAACGG
AAGTGACGATTTGAGGAAGTTGTGGGTTTTTTGGCTTTCGTTTCTGGGCGTAGGTTCGCGTGCGGTTTTC
TGGGTGTTTTTTGTGGACTTTAACCGTTACGTCATTTTTTAGTCCTATATATACTCGCTCTGCACTTGGC
CCTTTTTTACACTGTGACTGATTGAGCTGGTGCCGTGTCGAGTGGTGTTTTTTTAATAGGTTTTCTTTTT
TACTGGTAAGGCTGACTGTTATGGCTGCCGCTGTGGAAGCGCTGTATGTTGTTCTGGAGCGGGAGGGTGC
TATTTTGCCTAGGCAGGAGGGTTTTTCAGGTGTTTATGTGTTTTTCTCTCCTATTAATTTTGTTATACCT
CCTATGGGGGCTGTAATGTTGTCTCTACGCCTGCGGGTATGTATTCCCCCGGGCTATTTCGGTCGCTTTT
TAGCACTGACCGATGTGAATCAACCTGATGTGTTTACCGAGTCTTACATTATGACTCCGGACATGACCGA
GGAGCTGTCGGTGGTGCTTTTTAATCACGGTGACCAGTTTTTTTACGGTCACGCCGGCATGGCCGTAGTC
CGTCTTATGCTTATAAGGGTTGTTTTTCCTGTTGTAAGACAGGCTTCTAATGTTTAAATGTTTTTTTGTT
ATTTTATTTTGTGTTTATGCAGAAACCCGCAGACATGTTTGAGAGAAAAATGGTGTCTTTTTCTGTGGTG
GTTCCGGAGCTTACCTGCCTTTATCTGCATGAGCATGACTACGATGTGCTTTCTTTTTTGCGCGAGGCTT
TGCCTGATTTTTTGAGCAGCACCTTGCATTTTATATCGCCGCCCATGCAACAAGCTTACATCGGGGCTAC
GCTGGTTAGCATAGCTCCGAGTATGCGTGTCATAATCAGTGTGGGTTCTTTTGTCATGGTTCCTGGCGGG
GAAGTGGCCGCGCTGGTCCGTGCAGACCTGCACGATTATGTTCAGCTGGCCCTGCGAAGGGACCTACGGG
ATCGCGGTATTTTTGTTAATGTTCCGCTTTTGAATCTTATACAGGTCTGTGAGGAACCTGAATTTTTGCA
ATCATGATTCGCTGCTTGAGGCTGAAGGTGGAGGGCGCTCTGGAGCAGATTTTTACAATGGCCGGACTTA
ATATTCGGGATTTGCTTAGAGATATATTGAGAAGGTGGCGAGATGAGAATTATTTGGGCATGGTTGAAGG
TGCTGGAATGTTTATAGAGGAGATTCACCCTGAAGGGTTTAGCCTTTACGTCCACTTGGACGTGAGGGCC
GTTTGCCTTTTGGAAGCCATTGTGCAACATCTTACAAATGCCATTATCTGTTCTTTGGCTGTAGAGTTTG
ACCACGCCACCGGAGGGGAGCGCGTTCACTTAATAGATCTTCATTTTGAGGTTTTGGATAATCTTTTGGA
ATAAAAAAAAAAAACATGGTTCTTCCAGCTCTTCCCGCTCCTCCCGTGTGTGACTCGCAGAACGAATGTG
TAGGTTGGCTGGGTGTGGCTTATTCTGCGGTGGTGGATGTTATCAGGGCAGCGGCGCATGAAGGAGTTTA
CATAGAACCCGAAGCCAGGGGGCGCCTGGATGCTTTGAGAGAGTGGATATACTACAACTACTACACAGAG
CGATCTAAGCGGCGAGACCGGAGACGCAGATCTGTTTGTCACGCCCGCACCTGGTTTTGCTTCAGGAAAT
ATGACTACGTCCGGCGTTCCATTTGGCATGACACTACGACCAACACGATCTCGGTTGTCTCGGCGCACTC
CGTACAGTAGGGATCGTCTACCTCCTTTTGAGACAGAAACCCGCGCTACCATACTGGAGGATCATCCGCT
GCTGCCCGAATGTAACACTTTGACAATGCACAACGTGAGTTACGTGCGAGGTCTTCCCTGCAGTGTGGGA
TTTACGCTGATTCAGGAATGGGTTGTTCCCTGGGATATGGTTCTAACGCGGGAGGAGCTTGTAATCCTGA
GGAAGTGTATGCACGTGTGCCTGTGTTGTGCCAACATTGATATCATGACGAGCATGATGATCCATGGTTA
CGAGTCCTGGGCTCTCCACTGTCATTGTTCCAGTCCCGGTTCCCTGCAGTGTATAGCCGGCGGGCAGGTT
TTGGCCAGCTGGTTTAGGATGGTGGTGGATGGCGCCATGTTTAATCAGAGGTTTATATGGTACCGGGAGG
TGGTGAATTACAACATGCCAAAAGAGGTAATGTTTATGTCCAGCGTGTTTATGAGGGGTCGCCACTTAAT
CTACCTGCGCTTGTGGTATGATGGCCACGTGGGTTCTGTGGTCCCCGCCATGAGCTTTGGATACAGCGCC
TTGCACTGTGGGATTTTGAACAATATTGTGGTGCTGTGCTGCAGTTACTGTGCTGATTTAAGTGAGATCA
GGGTGCGCTGCTGTGCCCGGAGGACAAGGCGCCTTATGCTGCGGGCGGTGCGAATCATCGCTGAGGAGAC
CACTGCCATGTTGTATTCCTGCAGGACGGAGCGGCGGCGGCAGCAGTTTATTCGCGCGCTGCTGCAGCAC
CACCGCCCTATCCTGATGCACGATTATGACTCTACCCCCATGTAGGCGTGGACTTCTCCTTCGCCGCCCG
TTAAGCAACCGCAAGTTGGACAGCAGCCTGTGGCTCAGCAGCTGGACAGCGACATGAACTTAAGTGAGCT
GCCCGGGGAGTTTATTAATATCACTGATGAGCGTTTGGCTCGACAGGAAACCGTGTGGAATATAACACCT
AAGAATATGTCTGTTACCCATGATATGATGCTTTTTAAGGCCAGCCGGGGAGAAAGGACTGTGTACTCTG
TGTGTTGGGAGGGAGGTGGCAGGTTGAATACTAGGGTTCTGTGAGTTTGATTAAGGTACGGTGATCTGTA
TAAGCTATGTGGTGGTGGGGCTATACTACTGAATGAAAAATGACTTGAAATTTTCTGCAATTGAAAAATA
AACACGTTGAAACATAACACAAACGATTCTTTATTCTTGGGCAATGTATGAAAAAGTGTAAGAGGATGTG
GCAAATATTTCATTAATGTAGTTGTGGCCAGACCAGTCCCATGAAAATGACATAGAGTATGCACTTGGAG
TTGTGTCTCCTGTTTCCTGTGTACCGTTTAGTGTAATGGTTAGTGTTACAGGTTTAGTTTTGTCTCCGTT
TAAGTAAACTTGACTGACAATGTTACTTTTGGCAGTTTTACCGTGAGATTTTGGATAAGCTGATAGGTTA
GGCATAAATCCAACAGCGTTTGTATAGGCTGTGCCTTCAGTAAGATCTCCATTTCTAAAGTTCCAATATT
CTGGGTCCAGGAAGGAATTGTTTAGTAGCACTCCATTTTCGTCAAATCTTATAATAAGATGAGCACTTTG
AACTGTTCCAGATATTGGAGCCAAACTGCCTTTAACAGCCAAAACTGAAACTGTAGCAAGTATTTGACTG
CCACATTTTGTTAAGACCAAAGTGAGTTTAGCATCTTTCTCTGCATTTAGTCTACAGTTAGGAGATGGAG
CTGGTGTGGTCCACAAAGTTAGCTTATCATTATTTTTGTTTCCTACTGTAATGGCACCTGTGCTGTCAAA
ACTAAGGCCAGTTCCTAGTTTAGGAACCATAGCCTTGTTTGAATCAAATTCTAGGCCATGGCCAATTTTT
GTTTTGAGGGGATTTGTGTTTGGTGCATTAGGTGAACCAAATTCAAGCCCATCTCCTGCATTAATGGCTA
TGGCTGTAGCGTCAAACATCAACCCCTTGGCAGTGCTTAGGTTAACCTCAAGCTTTTTGGAATTGTTTGA
AGCTGTAAACAAGTAAAGGCCTTTGTTGTAGTTAATATCCAAGTTGTGGGCTGAGTTTATAAAAAGAGGG
CCCTGTCCTAGTCTTAGATTTAGTTGGTTTTGAGCATCAAACGGATAACTAACATCAAGTATAAGGCGTC
TGTTTTGAGAATCAATCCTTAGTCCTCCTGCTACATTAAGTTGCATATTGCCTTGTGAATCAAAACCCAA
GGCTCCAGTAACTTTAGTTTGCAAGGAAGTATTATTAATAGTCACACCTGGACCAGTTGCTACGGTCAAA
GTGTTTAGGTCGTCTGTTACATGCAAAGGAGCCCCGTACTTTAGTCCTAGTTTTCCATTTTGTGTATAAA
TGGGCTCTTTCAAGTCAATGCCCAAGCTACCAGTGGCAGTAGTTAGAGGGGGTGAGGCAGTGATAGTAAG
GGTACTGCTATCGGTGGTGGTGAGGGGGCCTGATGTTTGCAGGGCTAGCTTTCCTTCTGACACTGTGAGG
GGTCCTTGGGTGGCAATGCTAAGTTTGGAGTCGTGCACGGTTAGCGGGGCCTGTGATTGCATGGTGAGTG
TGTTGCCCGCGACCATTAGAGGTGCGGCGGCAGCCACAGTTAGGGCTTCTGAGGTAACTGTGAGGGGTGC
AGATATTTCCAGGTTTATGTTTGACTTGGTTTTTTTGAGAGGTGGGCTCACAGTGGTTACATTTTGGGAG
GTAAGGTTGCCGGCCTCGTCCAGAGAGAGGCCGTTGCCCATTTTGAGCGCAAGCATGCCATTGGAGGTAA
CTAGAGGTTCGGATAGGCGCAAAGAGAGTACCCCAGGGGGACTCTCTTGAAACCCATTGGGGGATACAAA
GGGAGGAGTAAGAAAAGGCACAGTTGGAGGACCGGTTTCCGTGTCATATGGATACACGGGGTTGAAGGTA
TCTTCAGACGGTCTTGCGCGCTTCATCTGCAACAACATGAAGATAGTGGGTGCGGATGGACAGGAACAGG
AGGAAACTGACATTCCATTTAGATTGTGGAGAAAGTTTGCAGCCAGGAGGAAGCTGCAATACCAGAGCTG
GGAGGAGGGCAAGGAGGTGCTGCTGAATAAACTGGACAGTTCGAAGATCTTTCTAGAAGATCTCCTACAA
TATTCTCAGCTGCCATGGAAAATCGATGTTCTTCTTTTATTCTCTCAAGATTTTCAGGCTGTATATTAAA
ACTTATATTAAGAACTATGCTAACCACCTCATCAGGAACCGTTGTAGGTGGCGTGGGTTTTCTTGGCAAT
CGACTCTCATGAAAACTACGAGCTAAATATTCAATATGTTCCTCTTGACCAACTTTATTCTGCATTTTTT
TTGAACGAGGTTTAGAGCAAGCTTCAGGAAACTGAGACAGGAATTTTATTAAAAATTTAAATTTTGAAGA
AAGTTCAGGGTTAATAGCATCCATTTTTTGCTTTGCAAGTTCCTCAGCATTCTTAACAAAAGACGTCTCT
TTTGACATGTTTAAAGTTTAAACCTCCTGTGTGAAATTATTATCCGCTCATAATTCCACACATTATACGA
GCCGGAAGCATAAAGTGTAAAGCCTGGGGTGCCTAATGAGTGAGCTAACTCACATTAATTGCGTTGCGCT
CACTGCCAATTGCTTTCCAGTCGGGAAACCTGTCGTGCCAGCTGCATTAATGAATCGGCCAACGCGCGGG
GAGAGGCGGTTTGCGTATTGGGCGCTCTTCCGCTTCCTCGCTCACTGACTCGCTGCGCTCGGTCGTTCGG
CTGCGGCGAGCGGTATCAGCTCACTCAAAGGCGGTAATACGGTTATCCACAGAATCAGGGGATAACGCAG
GAAAGAACATGTGAGCAAAAGGCCAGCAAAAGGCCAGGAACCGTAAAAAGGCCGCGTTGCTGGCGTTTTT
CCATAGGCTCCGCCCCCCTGACGAGCATCACAAAAATCGACGCTCAAGTCAGAGGTGGCGAAACCCGACA
GGACTATAAAGATACCAGGCGTTTCCCCCTGGAAGCTCCCTCGTGCGCTCTCCTGTTCCGACCCTGCCGC
TTACCGGATACCTGTCCGCCTTTCTCCCTTCGGGAAGCGTGGCGCTTTCTCATAGCTCACGCTGTAGGTA
TCTCAGTTCGGTGTAGGTCGTTCGCTCCAAGCTGGGCTGTGTGCACGAACCCCCCGTTCAGCCCGACCGC
TGCGCCTTATCCGGTAACTATCGTCTTGAGTCCAACCCGGTAAGACACGACTTATCGCCACTGGCAGCAG
CCACTGGTAACAGGATTAGCAGAGCGAGGTATGTAGGCGGTGCTACAGAGTTCTTGAAGTGGTGGCCTAA
CTACGGCTACACTAGAAGAACAGTATTTGGTATCTGCGCTCTGCTGAAGCCAGTTACCTTCGGAAAAAGA
GTTGGTAGCTCTTGATCCGGCAAACAAACCACCGCTGGTAGCGGTGGTTTTTTTGTTTGCAAGCAGCAGA
TTACGCGCAGAAAAAAAGGATCTCAAGAAGATCCTTTGATCTTTTCTACGGGGTCTGACGCTCAGTGGAA
CGAAAACTCACGTTAAGGGATTTTGGTCATGAGATTATCAAAAAGGATCTTCACCTAGATCCTTTTAAAT
TAAAAATGAAGTTTTAAATCAATCTAAAGTATATATGAGTAAACTTGGTCTGACAGTTACCAATGCTTAA
TCAGTGAGGCACCTATCTCAGCGATCTGTCTATTTCGTTCATCCATAGTTGCCTGACTCCCCGTCGTGTA
GATAACTACGATACGGGAGGGCTTACCATCTGGCCCCAGTGCTGCAATGATACCGCGAGACCCACGCTCA
CCGGCTCCAGATTTATCAGCAATAAACCAGCCAGCCGGAAGGGCCGAGCGCAGAAGTGGTCCTGCAACTT
TATCCGCCTCCATCCAGTCTATTAATTGTTGCCGGGAAGCTAGAGTAAGTAGTTCGCCAGTTAATAGTTT
GCGCAACGTTGTTGCCATTGCTACAGGCATCGTGGTGTCACGCTCGTCGTTTGGTATGGCTTCATTCAGC
TCCGGTTCCCAACGATCAAGGCGAGTTACATGATCCCCCATGTTGTGCAAAAAAGCGGTTAGCTCCTTCG
GTCCTCCGATCGTTGTCAGAAGTAAGTTGGCCGCAGTGTTATCACTCATGGTTATGGCAGCACTGCATAA
TTCTCTTACTGTCATGCCATCCGTAAGATGCTTTTCTGTGACTGGTGAGTACTCAACCAAGTCATTCTGA
GAATAGTGTATGCGGCGACCGAGTTGCTCTTGCCCGGCGTCAATACGGGATAATACCGCGCCACATAGCA
GAACTTTAAAAGTGCTCATCATTGGAAAACGTTCTTCGGGGCGAAAACTCTCAAGGATCTTACCGCTGTT
GAGATCCAGTTCGATGTAACCCACTCGTGCACCCAACTGATCTTCAGCATCTTTTACTTTCACCAGCGTT
TCTGGGTGAGCAAAAACAGGAAGGCAAAATGCCGCAAAAAAGGGAATAAGGGCGACACGGAAATGTTGAA
TACTCATACTCTTCCTTTTTCAATATTATTGAAGCATTTATCAGGGTTATTGTCTCATGAGCGGATACAT
ATTTGAATGTATTTAGAAAAATAAACAAATAGGGGTTCCGCGCACATTTCCCCGAAAAGTGCCACCTGAC
GTCTAAGAAACCATTATTATCATGACATTAACCTATAAAAATAGGCGTATCACGAGGCC
